>Addgene plasmid #200127 | pQC.SARS2_5'UTR(SL1)-Flip-nluc(LgBiT1-8)CP[CoVA(Q5A)]-Fluc | addgene full sequence | sequence record 392934 | Addgene NGS Result
GTTGTATCCATATCATAATATGTACATTTATATTGGCTCATGTCCAACATTACCGCCATGTTGACATTGA
TTATTGACTAGTTATTAATAGTAATCAATTACGGGGTCATTAGTTCATAGCCCATATATGGAGTTCCGCG
TTACATAACTTACGGTAAATGGCCCGCCTGGCTGACCGCCCAACGACCCCCGCCCATTGACGTCAATAAT
GACGTATGTTCCCATAGTAACGCCAATAGGGACTTTCCATTGACGTCAATGGGTGGAGTATTTACGGTAA
ACTGCCCACTTGGCAGTACATCAAGTGTATCATATGCCAAGTACGCCCCCTATTGACGTCAATGACGGTA
AATGGCCCGCCTGGCATTATGCCCAGTACATGACCTTATGGGACTTTCCTACTTGGCAGTACATCTACGT
ATTAGTCATCGCTATTACCATGGTGATGCGGTTTTGGCAGTACATCAATGGGCGTGGATAGCGGTTTGAC
TCACGGGGATTTCCAAGTCTCCACCCCATTGACGTCAATGGGAGTTTGTTTTGGCACCAAAATCAACGGG
ACTTTCCAAAATGTCGTAACAACTCCGCCCCATTGACGCAAATGGGCGGTAGGCGTGTACGGTGGGAGGT
CTATATAAGCAGAGCTCAATAAAAGAGCCCACAACCCCTCACTCGGCGCGCCAGTCTTCCGATAGACTGC
GTCGCCCGGGTACCCGTATTCCCAATAAAGCCTCTTGCTGTTTGCATCCGAATCGTGGTCTCGCTGTTCC
TTGGGAGGGTCTCCTCTGAGTGATTGACTACCCACGACGGGGGTCTTTCATTTGGGGGCTCGTCCGGGAT
TTGGAGACCCCTGCCCAGGGACCACCGACCCACCACCGGGAGGTAAGCTGGCCAGCAACTTATCTGTGTC
TGTCCGATTGTCTAGTGTCTATGTTTGATGTTATGCGCCTGCGTCTGTACTAGTTAGCTAACTAGCTCTG
TATCTGGCGGACCCGTGGTGGAACTGACGAGTTCTGAACACCCGGCCGCAACCCTGGGAGACGTCCCAGG
GACTTTGGGGGCCGTTTTTGTGGCCCGACCTGAGGAAGGGAGTCGATGTGGAATCCGACCCCGTCAGGAT
ATGTGGTTCTGGTAGGAGACGAGAACCTAAAACAGTTCCCGCCTCCGTCTGAATTTTTGCTTTCGGTTTG
GAACCGAAGCCGCGCGTCTTGTCTGCTGCAGCGCTGCAGCATCGTTCTGTGTTGTCTCTGTCTGACTGTG
TTTCTGTATTTGTCTGAAAATTAGGGCCAGACTGTTACCACTCCCTTAAGTTTGACCTTAGGTCACTGGA
AAGATGTCGAGCGGATCGCTCACAACCAGTCGGTAGATGTCAAGAAGAGACGTTGGGTTACCTTCTGCTC
TGCAGAATGGCCAACCTTTAACGTCGGATGGCCGCGAGACGGCACCTTTAACCGAGACCTCATCACCCAG
GTTAAGATCAAGGTCTTTTCACCTGGCCCGCATGGACACCCAGACCAGGTCCCCTACATCGTGACCTGGG
AAGCCTTGGCTTTTGACCCCCCTCCCTGGGTCAAGCCCTTTGTACACCCTAAGCCTCCGCCTCCTCTTCC
TCCATCCGCCCCGTCTCTCCCCCTTGAACCTCCTCGTTCGACCCCGCCTCGATCCTCCCTTTATCCAGCC
CTCACTCCTTCTCTAGGCGCCGGAATTGAAGATCTGGGGGATCGATCCTCTAGAGTCCGTTACATAACTT
ACGGTAAATGGCCCGCCTGGCTGACCGCCCAACGACCCCCGCCCATTGACGTCAATAATGACGTATGTTC
CCATAGTAACGCCAATAGGGACTTTCCATTGACGTCAATGGGTGGAGTATTTACGGTAAACTGCCCACTT
GGCAGTACATCAAGTGTATCATATGCCAAGTACGCCCCCTATTGACGTCAATGACGGTAAATGGCCCGCC
TGGCATTATGCCCAGTACATGACCTTATGGGACTTTCCTACTTGGCAGTACATCTACGTATTAGTCATCG
CTATTACCATGGTGATGCGGTTTTGGCAGTACATCAATGGGCGTGGATAGCGGTTTGACTCACGGGGATT
TCCAAGTCTCCACCCCATTGACGTCAATGGGAGTTTGTTTTGGCACCAAAATCAACGGGACTTTCCAAAA
TGTCGTAACAACTCCGCCCCATTGACGCAAATGGGCGGTAGGCGTGTACGGTGGGAGGTCTATATAAGCA
GAGCTCGTTTAGTGAACCGATTAAAGGTTTATACCTTCCCAGGTAACAAACCAACCAGGCCTCGTACGCT
TAATTAACGGCCACCATGGGCTCCCTGCTGTTCCGAGTAACCATCAACGGCGGCGGTGGAGGCTCCGGGG
GAGGCGGGTCTGGCGGAGGGGGAAGTGGCGGTGGTGGCTCTGAAGTTAGCGCTCTGGAAAAAGAAGTGTC
TGCACTCGAGAAAGAAGTAAGTGCCCTTGAGAAGGAGGTGTCCGCACTCGAGAAGGAGGTCAGCGCCCTG
GAAAAGGAAAAGGTGAGTGGGTGGCGACTTTTCAAAAAAATCTCCGGATCCTCAGTGGCCGTGCTGGCTA
GCGGCTTCAAGGTGTCCGCCCTGAAGGAAAAAGTAAGCGCACTGAAAGAAAAGGTGAGCGCGCTGAAGGA
GAAAGTGAGCGCCCTGAAAGAGAAAGTCTCTGCCCTTAAGGAGGAATTCGAGGGCAGAGGAAGTCTGCTA
ACATGCGGTGACGTCGAGGAGAATCCTGGCCCAAAGCTTGCCACCATGGTTTTCACATTGGAAGACTTCG
TGGGTGACTGGGAGCAGACTGCCGCGTACAACTTGGATCAAGTTCTGGAGCAAGGTGGAGTAAGCTCCCT
CCTGCAAAACCTTGCGGTAAGCGTTACTCCCATCCAAAGGATCGTAAGGTCCGGGGAAAATGCTCTCAAA
ATAGATATACACGTTATCATACCTTACGAAGGGCTGTCTGCCGATCAGATGGCTCAAATAGAAGAAGTTT
TCAAAGTAGTCTACCCCGTGGACGATCATCATTTTAAGGTGATTCTCCCTTATGGGACCCTCGTTATCGA
CGGGGTTACACCTAATATGCTCAATTACTTCGGAAGGCCATATGAAGGAATAGCTGTTTTCGATGGTAAA
AAGATTACGGTCACCGGCACTCTCTGGAATGGGAATAAGATAATAGATGAGAGACTGATAACGCCAGACG
GCGTGGCCGTGCTGGCTAGCGGCTTCCAATTGGGAGGCAGCGAAGTGGCTTGCAAGAACTGGTTCAGTAG
CTTAAGCCACTTTGTGATCCACCTTAATTCTCACGGCTTTCCGCCTGAGGTTGAAGAGCAAGCCGCCGGT
ACATTGCCTATGTCCTGCGCACAAGAAAGCGGTATGGACCGGCACCCAGCCGCTTGTGCTTCAGCTCGCA
TCAACGTCGGCGGCCGCTCTAGAGCAACCAATTTCAGCCTTCTTAAACAGGCTGGAGATGTGGAAGAGAA
TCCTGGACCAGAATTGATGGAAGATGCCAAAAACATTAAGAAGGGCCCAGCGCCATTCTACCCACTCGAA
GACGGGACCGCCGGCGAGCAGCTGCACAAAGCCATGAAGCGCTACGCCCTGGTGCCCGGCACCATCGCCT
TTACCGACGCACATATCGAGGTGGACATTACCTACGCCGAGTACTTCGAGATGAGCGTTCGGCTGGCAGA
AGCTATGAAGCGCTATGGGCTGAATACAAACCATCGGATCGTGGTGTGCAGCGAGAATAGCTTGCAGTTC
TTCATGCCCGTGTTGGGTGCCCTGTTCATCGGTGTGGCTGTGGCCCCAGCTAACGACATCTACAACGAGC
GCGAGCTGCTGAACAGCATGGGCATCAGCCAGCCCACCGTCGTATTCGTGAGCAAGAAAGGGCTGCAAAA
GATCCTCAACGTGCAAAAGAAGCTACCGATCATACAAAAGATCATCATCATGGATAGCAAGACCGACTAC
CAGGGCTTCCAAAGCATGTACACCTTCGTGACTTCCCATTTGCCACCCGGCTTCAACGAGTACGACTTCG
TGCCCGAGAGCTTCGACCGGGACAAAACCATCGCCCTGATCATGAACAGTAGTGGCAGTACCGGATTGCC
CAAGGGCGTAGCCCTACCGCACCGCACCGCTTGTGTCCGATTCAGTCATGCCCGCGACCCCATCTTCGGC
AACCAGATCATCCCCGACACCGCTATCCTCAGCGTGGTGCCATTTCACCACGGCTTCGGCATGTTCACCA
CGCTGGGCTACTTGATCTGCGGCTTTCGGGTCGTGCTCATGTACCGCTTCGAGGAGGAGCTATTCTTGCG
CAGCTTGCAAGACTATAAGATTCAATCTGCCCTGCTGGTGCCCACACTATTTAGCTTCTTCGCTAAGAGC
ACTCTCATCGACAAGTACGACCTAAGCAACTTGCACGAGATCGCCAGCGGCGGGGCGCCGCTCAGCAAGG
AGGTAGGTGAGGCCGTGGCCAAACGCTTCCACCTACCAGGCATCCGCCAGGGCTACGGCCTGACAGAAAC
AACCAGCGCCATTCTGATCACCCCCGAAGGGGACGACAAGCCTGGCGCAGTAGGCAAGGTGGTGCCCTTC
TTCGAGGCTAAGGTGGTGGACTTGGACACCGGTAAGACACTGGGTGTGAACCAGCGCGGCGAGCTGTGCG
TCCGTGGCCCCATGATCATGAGCGGCTACGTTAACAACCCCGAGGCTACAAACGCTCTCATCGACAAGGA
CGGCTGGCTGCACAGCGGCGACATCGCCTACTGGGACGAGGACGAGCACTTCTTCATCGTGGACCGGCTG
AAGAGCCTGATCAAATACAAGGGCTACCAGGTAGCCCCAGCCGAACTGGAGAGCATCCTGCTGCAACACC
CCAACATCTTCGACGCCGGGGTCGCCGGCCTGCCCGACGACGATGCCGGCGAGCTGCCCGCCGCAGTCGT
CGTGCTGGAACACGGTAAAACCATGACCGAGAAGGAGATCGTGGACTATGTGGCCAGCCAGGTTACAACC
GCCAAGAAGCTGCGCGGTGGTGTTGTGTTCGTGGACGAGGTGCCTAAAGGACTGACCGGCAAGTTGGACG
CCCGCAAGATCCGCGAGATTCTCATTAAGGCCAAGAAGGGCGGCAAGATCGCCGTGTAACCGCCCCCCCC
CCTAACGTTACTGGCCGAAGCCGCTTGGAATAAGGCCGGTGTGCGTTTGTCTATATGTTATTTTCCACCA
TATTGCCGTCTTTTGGCAATGTGAGGGCCCGGAAACCTGGCCCTGTCTTCTTGACGAGCATTCCTAGGGG
TCTTTCCCCTCTCGCCAAAGGAATGCAAGGTCTGTTGAATGTCGTGAAGGAAGCAGTTCCTCTGGAAGCT
TCTTGAAGACAAACAACGTCTGTAGCGACCCTTTGCAGGCAGCGGAACCCCCCACCTGGCGACAGGTGCC
TCTGCGGCCAAAAGCCACGTGTATAAGATACACCTGCAAAGGCGGCACAACCCCAGTGCCACGTTGTGAG
TTGGATAGTTGTGGAAAGAGTCAAATGGCTCTCCTCAAGCGTATTCAACAAGGGGCTGAAGGATGCCCAG
AAGGTACCCCATTGTATGGGATCTGATCTGGGGCCTCGGTGCACATGCTTTACATGTGTTTAGTCGAGGT
TAAAAAAACGTCTAGGCCCCCCGAACCACGGGGACGTGGTTTTCCTTTGAAAAACACGATGATAAGCTTG
CCACAAGGAGACGACCTTCCATGACCGAGTACAAGCCCACGGTGCGCCTCGCCACCCGCGACGACGTCCC
CAGGGCCGTACGCACCCTCGCCGCCGCGTTCGCCGACTACCCCGCCACGCGCCACACCGTCGATCCGGAC
CGCCACATCGAGCGGGTCACCGAGCTGCAAGAACTCTTCCTCACGCGCGTCGGGCTCGACATCGGCAAGG
TGTGGGTCGCGGACGACGGCGCCGCGGTGGCGGTCTGGACCACGCCGGAGAGCGTCGAAGCGGGGGCGGT
GTTCGCCGAGATCGGCCCGCGCATGGCCGAGTTGAGCGGTTCCCGGCTGGCCGCGCAGCAACAGATGGAA
GGCCTCCTGGCGCCGCACCGGCCCAAGGAGCCCGCGTGGTTCCTGGCCACCGTCGGAGTCTCGCCCGACC
ACCAGGGCAAGGGTCTGGGCAGCGCCGTCGTGCTCCCCGGAGTGGAGGCGGCCGAGCGCGCCGGGGTGCC
CGCCTTCCTGGAGACCTCCGCGCCCCGCAACCTCCCCTTCTACGAGCGGCTCGGCTTCACCGTCACCGCC
GACGTCGAGGTGCCCGAAGGACCGCGCACCTGGTGCATGACCCGCAAGCCCGGTGCCTGATGCTTGCAGG
CATCTCATGAGTGTGTCTTCCCGTTTTCCGCCTGAGGTCACTGCGTGGATGGAGCGCTGGCGCCTGCTGC
GCGACGGCGAGCTGCTCACCACCCACTCGAGGGCTGCAGCGCTGCAGAGGCCGAGTGCAGAACTGCTCCA
AAGGGACCTCAAGGCTTTCCGAGGGACACTAGGCTGACTCCATCGAGCCAGTGTAGAGATAAGCTTATCG
ATTAGTCCAATTTGTTAAAGACAGGATATCAGTGGTCCAGGCTCTAGTTTTGACTCAACAATATCACCAG
CTGAAGCCTATAGAGTACGAGCCATAGATAAAATAAAAGATTTTATTTAGTCTCCAGAAAAAGGGGGGAA
TGAAAGACCCCACCTGTAGGTTTGGCAAGCTAGCTTAAGTAACGCCATTTTGCAAGGCATGGAAAAATAC
ATAACTGAGAATAGAGAAGTTCAGATCAAGGTCAGGAACAGATGGAACAGGGTCGACCCTAGAGAACCAT
CAGATGTTTCCAGGGTGCCCCAAGGACCTGAAATGACCCTGTGCCTTATTTGAACTAACCAATCAGTTCG
CTTCTCGCTTCTGTTCGCGCGCTTCTGCTCCCCGAGCTCAATAAAAGAGCCCACAACCCCTCACTCGGGG
CGCCAGTCCTCCGATTGACTGAGTCGCCCGGGTACCCGTGTATCCAATAAACCCTCTTGCAGTTGCATCC
GACTTGTGGTCTCGCTGTTCCTTGGGAGGGTCTCCTCTGAGTGATTGACTACCCGTCAGCGGGGGTCTTT
CATTTGGGGGCTCGTCCGGGATCGGGAGACCCCTGCCCAGGGACCACCGACCCACCACCGGGAGGTAAGC
TGGCTGCCTCGCGCGTTTCGGTGATGACGGTGAAAACCTCTGACACATGCAGCTCCCGGAGACGGTCACA
GCTTGTCTGTAAGCGGATGCCGGGAGCAGACAAGCCCGTCAGGGCGCGTCAGCGGGTGTTGGCGGGTGTC
GGGGCGCAGCCATGACCCAGTCACGTAGCGATAGCGGAGTGTAGATCCGGCTGTGGAATGTGTGTCAGTT
AGGGTGTGGAAAGTCCCCAGGCTCCCCAGCAGGCAGAAGTATGCAAAGCATGCATCTCAATTAGTCAGCA
ACCAGGTGTGGAAAGTCCCCAGGCTCCCCAGCAGGCAGAAGTATGCAAAGCATGCATCTCAATTAGTCAG
CAACCATAGTCCCGCCCCTAACTCCGCCCATCCCGCCCCTAACTCCGCCCAGTTCCGCCCATTCTCCGCC
CCATGGCTGACTAATTTTTTTTATTTATGCAGAGGCCGAGGCCGCCTCGGCCTCTGAGCTATTCCAGAAG
TAGTGAGGAGGCTTTTTTGGAGGCCTAGGCTTTTGCAAAAAGCTTACTGGCTTAACTATGCGGCATCAGA
GCAGATTGTACTGAGAGTGCACCATATGCGGTGTGAAATACCGCACAGATGCGTAAGGAGAAAATACCGC
ATCAGGCGCTCTTCCGCTTCCTCGCTCACTGACTCGCTGCGCTCGGTCGTTCGGCTGCGGCGAGCGGTAT
CAGCTCACTCAAAGGCGGTAATACGGTTATCCACAGAATCAGGGGATAACGCAGGAAAGAACATGTGAGC
AAAAGGCCAGCAAAAGGCCAGGAACCGTAAAAAGGCCGCGTTGCTGGCGTTTTTCCATAGGCTCCGCCCC
CCTGACGAGCATCACAAAAATCGACGCTCAAGTCAGAGGTGGCGAAACCCGACAGGACTATAAAGATACC
AGGCGTTTCCCCCTGGAAGCTCCCTCGTGCGCTCTCCTGTTCCGACCCTGCCGCTTACCGGATACCTGTC
CGCCTTTCTCCCTTCGGGAAGCGTGGCGCTTTCTCATAGCTCACGCTGTAGGTATCTCAGTTCGGTGTAG
GTCGTTCGCTCCAAGCTGGGCTGTGTGCACGAACCCCCCGTTCAGCCCGACCGCTGCGCCTTATCCGGTA
ACTATCGTCTTGAGTCCAACCCGGTAAGACACGACTTATCGCCACTGGCAGCAGCCACTGGTAACAGGAT
TAGCAGAGCGAGGTATGTAGGCGGTGCTACAGAGTTCTTGAAGTGGTGGCCTAACTACGGCTACACTAGA
AGGACAGTATTTGGTATCTGCGCTCTGCTGAAGCCAGTTACCTTCGGAAAAAGAGTTGGTAGCTCTTGAT
CCGGCAAACAAACCACCGCTGGTAGCGGTGGTTTTTTTGTTTGCAAGCAGCAGATTACGCGCAGAAAAAA
AGGATCTCAAGAAGATCCTTTGATCTTTTCTACGGGGTCTGACGCTCAGTGGAACGAAAACTCACGTTAA
GGGATTTTGGTCATGAGATTATCAAAAAGGATCTTCACCTAGATCCTTTTAAATTAAAAATGAAGTTTTA
AATCAATCTAAAGTATATATGAGTAAACTTGGTCTGACAGTTACCAATGCTTAATCAGTGAGGCACCTAT
CTCAGCGATCTGTCTATTTCGTTCATCCATAGTTGCCTGACTCCCCGTCGTGTAGATAACTACGATACGG
GAGGGCTTACCATCTGGCCCCAGTGCTGCAATGATACCGCGAGACCCACGCTCACCGGCTCCAGATTTAT
CAGCAATAAACCAGCCAGCCGGAAGGGCCGAGCGCAGAAGTGGTCCTGCAACTTTATCCGCCTCCATCCA
GTCTATTAATTGTTGCCGGGAAGCTAGAGTAAGTAGTTCGCCAGTTAATAGTTTGCGCAACGTTGTTGCC
ATTGCTGCAGGCATCGTGGTGTCACGCTCGTCGTTTGGTATGGCTTCATTCAGCTCCGGTTCCCAACGAT
CAAGGCGAGTTACATGATCCCCCATGTTGTGCAAAAAAGCGGTTAGCTCCTTCGGTCCTCCGATCGTTGT
CAGAAGTAAGTTGGCCGCAGTGTTATCACTCATGGTTATGGCAGCACTGCATAATTCTCTTACTGTCATG
CCATCCGTAAGATGCTTTTCTGTGACTGGTGAGTACTCAACCAAGTCATTCTGAGAATAGTGTATGCGGC
GACCGAGTTGCTCTTGCCCGGCGTCAACACGGGATAATACCGCGCCACATAGCAGAACTTTAAAAGTGCT
CATCATTGGAAAACGTTCTTCGGGGCGAAAACTCTCAAGGATCTTACCGCTGTTGAGATCCAGTTCGATG
TAACCCACTCGTGCACCCAACTGATCTTCAGCATCTTTTACTTTCACCAGCGTTTCTGGGTGAGCAAAAA
CAGGAAGGCAAAATGCCGCAAAAAAGGGAATAAGGGCGACACGGAAATGTTGAATACTCATACTCTTCCT
TTTTCAATATTATTGAAGCATTTATCAGGGTTATTGTCTCATGAGCGGATACATATTTGAATGTATTTAG
AAAAATAAACAAATAGGGGTTCCGCGCACATTTCCCCGAAAAGTGCCACCTGACGTCTAAGAAACCATTA
TTATCATGACATTAACCTATAAAAATAGGCGTATCACGAGGCCCTTTCGTCTTCAAGAATTAGCTTGGCC
ATTGCATAC
Features (pLannotate 1.2.2; 24 found; start..end, strand, type, name):
     63..442     +  enhancer       CMV enhancer: human cytomegalovirus immediate early enhancer
    443..646     +  promoter       CMV promoter: human cytomegalovirus (CMV) immediate early promoter
    647..822     +  LTR            5' LTR (truncated): truncated long terminal repeat from Moloney murine sarcoma virus
    944..1218    +  misc_feature   MESV Ψ (fragment): packaging signal of murine embryonic stem cell virus
   1285..1701    +  CDS            gag (truncated): truncated Moloney murine leukemia virus (MMLV) gag gene lacking the start codon
   1738..2041    +  enhancer       CMV enhancer: human cytomegalovirus immediate early enhancer
   2042..2245    +  promoter       CMV promoter: human cytomegalovirus (CMV) immediate early promoter
   2329..2360    +  CDS            Nluc (fragment): NanoLuc® luciferase human codon-optimized
   2770..3222    +  CDS            LUCI_OPLGR (fragment): Experimental evidence at protein level: Swiss-Prot protein existence level 1. Catalytic subunit of oplophorus-luciferin 2-monooxygenase. Oxidoreductase that converts coelenterazine (the oplophorus luciferin) to coelenteramide under emission of blue light with a maximum at 454 nm. Is also active with bisdeoxycoelenterazine. From Oplophorus gracilirostris (Luminous shrimp).
   3268..3315    +  CDS            hCL1: non-ORF yeast peptide conferring ubiquitin-dependent degradation human codon-optimized
   3310..3438    +  CDS            Odc1 (fragment): DCOR_MOUSE - Also known as Odc. Experimental evidence at protein level: Swiss-Prot protein existence level 1. Catalyzes the first and rate-limiting step of polyamine biosynthesis that converts ornithine into putrescine, which is the precursor for the polyamines, spermidine and spermine. Polyamines are essential for cell proliferation and are implicated in cellular processes, ranging from DNA replication to apoptosis. From Mus musculus (Mouse).
   3517..5169    +  CDS            luciferase: firefly luciferase synthetic luc2 version of the luciferase gene
   5273..5735    +  misc_feature   IRES: internal ribosome entry site (IRES) of the encephalomyocarditis virus (EMCV)
   5761..6360    +  CDS            PuroR (fragment): puromycin N-acetyltransferase; pac from Streptomyces; confers resistance to puromycin
   6473..6544    +  CDS            Mos (fragment): MOS_MOUSE - Experimental evidence at transcript level: Swiss-Prot protein existence level 2. From Mus musculus (Mouse).
   6577..6677    +  CDS            env (fragment): murine leukemia virus gPr80 envelope polyprotein precursor; env; proteolytically cleaved into gp70SU and p15TM subunits
   6719..7144    +  LTR            3' LTR (ΔU3): self-inactivating 3' long terminal repeat (LTR) from Moloney murine leukemia virus
   7213..7253    +  CDS            rop (fragment): Rop protein, which maintains plasmids at low copy number; rop
   7355..7393    +  misc_feature   bom (fragment): basis of mobility region from pBR322
   7410..7739    +  promoter       SV40 promoter: SV40 enhancer and early promoter
   7745..7846    +  misc_feature   bom (fragment): basis of mobility region from pBR322
   8032..8620    -  rep_origin     ori: high-copy-number ColE1/pMB1/pBR322/pUC origin of replication
   8791..9651    -  CDS            AmpR: β-lactamase; bla; confers resistance to ampicillin, carbenicillin, and related antibiotics
   9652..9756    -  promoter       AmpR promoter: bla
