[The description below was written by a language model from this plasmid's Addgene catalogue record and pLannotate feature annotations shown in this document.]
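Description:
pQC.SARS2_5'UTR(SL1)-Flip-nluc(LgBiT1-8)CP[CoVA(Q5A)]-Fluc is a self-inactivating gammaretroviral expression vector built on the pQCxIP backbone for delivering a luminescent protease reporter into mammalian cells. It is propagated in E. coli through a high-copy ColE1/pUC-type origin with ampicillin resistance. The viral genomic RNA is driven by a hybrid CMV enhancer/promoter fused to a truncated 5' LTR, followed by a packaging signal and a truncated gag region. The 3' LTR carries a ΔU3 deletion, so after integration the LTR promoter is inactive and expression depends on the internal promoter.

An internal CMV enhancer/promoter drives the synthetic insert of about 2.8 kb. The name indicates that the transcript begins with the SL1 stem-loop element of the SARS-CoV-2 5'UTR. This leader is not annotated in the feature table, and the record does not explain its role. The reporter is a rearranged NanoLuc: a small NanoLuc fragment is annotated upstream of a larger Oplophorus luciferase-derived segment. This matches the "Flip", circularly permuted (CP) LgBiT design named in the title, which contains a coronavirus protease recognition site designated CoVA. The Q5A label suggests a substitution within that site, but the record does not state its functional consequence. Downstream are an hCL1 degron and a mouse ornithine decarboxylase fragment, a region commonly used as a PEST destabilising sequence. Both would be expected to shorten the reporter's half-life. A P2A peptide then links firefly luciferase (luc2), giving a co-translated second luciferase that can serve for normalisation. An EMCV IRES and puromycin N-acetyltransferase on the same transcript allow selection of stably transduced cells. The associated work concerns NanoLuc-based biosensors for detecting apoptosis and SARS-CoV-2 infection.
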