Addgene plasmid #200127: pQC.SARS2_5'UTR(SL1)-Flip-nluc(LgBiT1-8)CP[CoVA(Q5A)]-Fluc
Purpose: Retroviral expression of SARS2_5'UTR(SL1)-Flip-nluc(LgBiT1-8)CP[CoVA(Q5A)] protease reporter and P2A firefly luciferase in mammalian cells
Depositing lab: Eiji Morita. Depositing organization: Hirosaki University. Publication: A highly sensitive NanoLuc-based protease biosensor for detecting apoptosis and SARS-CoV-2 infection. Arakawa M, Yoshida A, Okamura S, Ebina H, Morita E. Sci Rep. 2023 Jan 31;13(1):1753. doi: 10.1038/s41598-023-28984-4. PubMed 36720982.
Backbone
  Vector backbone: pQCxIP
  Backbone size w/o insert (bp): 7138
  Vector type: Mammalian Expression, Retroviral
  Selectable markers: Puromycin
Growth in bacteria
  Bacterial resistance: Ampicillin, 100 μg/mL
  Growth temperature: 37°C
  Growth strain: NEB Stable
  Copy number: Unknown
Gene/Insert
  Gene/Insert name: Flip-nluc(LgBiT1-8)CP[CoVA(Q5A)] P2A firefly luciferase
  Species: Synthetic
  Insert size (bp): 2844
  Promoter: CMV
  Cloning method: Gibson Cloning
Terms and licenses: Academic/Nonprofit Terms; Industry Terms: Not Available to Industry
How to cite: pQC.SARS2_5'UTR(SL1)-Flip-nluc(LgBiT1-8)CP[CoVA(Q5A)]-Fluc was a gift from Eiji Morita (Addgene plasmid # 200127 ; http://n2t.net/addgene:200127 ; RRID:Addgene_200127)
